>Addgene plasmid #16233 | pcDNA3 MDM2 WT | addgene full sequence | sequence record 378893 | Addgene NGS Result
GACATTGATTATTGACTAGTTATTAATAGTAATCAATTACGGGGTCATTAGTTCATAGCCCATATATGGA
GTTCCGCGTTACATAACTTACGGTAAATGGCCCGCCTGGCTGACCGCCCAACGACCCCCGCCCATTGACG
TCAATAATGACGTATGTTCCCATAGTAACGCCAATAGGGACTTTCCATTGACGTCAATGGGTGGAGTATT
TACGGTAAACTGCCCACTTGGCAGTACATCAAGTGTATCATATGCCAAGTACGCCCCCTATTGACGTCAA
TGACGGTAAATGGCCCGCCTGGCATTATGCCCAGTACATGACCTTATGGGACTTTCCTACTTGGCAGTAC
ATCTACGTATTAGTCATCGCTATTACCATGGTGATGCGGTTTTGGCAGTACATCAATGGGCGTGGATAGC
GGTTTGACTCACGGGGATTTCCAAGTCTCCACCCCATTGACGTCAATGGGAGTTTGTTTTGGCACCAAAA
TCAACGGGACTTTCCAAAATGTCGTAACAACTCCGCCCCATTGACGCAAATGGGCGGTAGGCGTGTACGG
TGGGAGGTCTATATAAGCAGAGCTCTCTGGCTAACTAGAGAACCCACTGCTTACTGGCTTATCGAAATTA
ATACGACTCACTATAGGGAGACCCAAGCTTGGTACCGAGCTCGGATCCGCCACCATGTGCAATACCAACA
TGTCTGTACCTACTGATGGTGCTGTAACCACCTCACAGATTCCAGCTTCGGAACAAGAGACCCTGGTTAG
ACCAAAGCCATTGCTTTTGAAGTTATTAAAGTCTGTTGGTGCACAAAAAGACACTTATACTATGAAAGAG
GTTCTTTTTTATCTTGGCCAGTATATTATGACTAAACGATTATATGATGAGAAGCAACAACATATTGTAT
ATTGTTCAAATGATCTTCTAGGAGATTTGTTTGGCGTGCCAAGCTTCTCTGTGAAAGAGCACAGGAAAAT
ATATACCATGATCTACAGGAACTTGGTAGTAGTCAATCAGCAGGAATCATCGGACTCAGGTACATCTGTG
AGTGAGAACAGGTGTCACCTTGAAGGTGGGAGTGATCAAAAGGACCTTGTACAAGAGCTTCAGGAAGAGA
AACCTTCATCTTCACATTTGGTTTCTAGACCATCTACCTCATCTAGAAGGAGAGCAATTAGTGAGACAGA
AGAAAATTCAGATGAATTATCTGGTGAACGACAAAGAAAACGCCACAAATCTGATAGTATTTCCCTTTCC
TTTGATGAAAGCCTGGCTCTGTGTGTAATAAGGGAGATATGTTGTGAAAGAAGCAGTAGCAGTGAATCTA
CAGGGACGCCATCGAATCCGGATCTTGATGCTGGTGTAAGTGAACATTCAGGTGATTGGTTGGATCAGGA
TTCAGTTTCAGATCAGTTTAGTGTAGAATTTGAAGTTGAATCTCTCGACTCAGAAGATTATAGCCTTAGT
GAAGAAGGACAAGAACTCTCAGATGAAGATGATGAGGTATATCAAGTTACTGTGTATCAGGCAGGGGAGA
GTGATACAGATTCATTTGAAGAAGATCCTGAAATTTCCTTAGCTGACTATTGGAAATGCACTTCATGCAA
TGAAATGAATCCCCCCCTTCCATCACATTGCAACAGATGTTGGGCCCTTCGTGAGAATTGGCTTCCTGAA
GATAAAGGGAAAGATAAAGGGGAAATCTCTGAGAAAGCCAAACTGGAAAACTCAACACAAGCTGAAGAGG
GCTTTGATGTTCCTGATTGTAAAAAAACTATAGTGAATGATTCCAGAGAGTCATGTGTTGAGGAAAATGA
TGATAAAATTACACAAGCTTCACAATCACAAGAAAGTGAAGACTATTCTCAGCCATCAACTTCTAGTAGC
ATTATTTATAGCAGCCAAGAAGATGTGAAAGAGTTTGAAAGGGAAGAAACCCAAGACAAAGAAGAGAGTG
TGGAATCTAGTTTGCCCCTTAATGCCATTGAACCTTGTGTGATTTGTCAAGGTCGACCTAAAAATGGTTG
CATTGTCCATGGCAAAACAGGACATCTTATGGCCTGCTTTACATGTGCAAAGAAGCTAAAGAAAAGGAAT
AAGCCCTGCCCAGTATGTAGACAACCAATTCAAATGATTGTGCTAACTTATTTCCCCTAGGAATTCTGCA
GATATCCATCACACTGGCGGCCGCTCGAGCATGCATCTAGAGGGCCCTATTCTATAGTGTCACCTAAATG
CTAGAGCTCGCTGATCAGCCTCGACTGTGCCTTCTAGTTGCCAGCCATCTGTTGTTTGCCCCTCCCCCGT
GCCTTCCTTGACCCTGGAAGGTGCCACTCCCACTGTCCTTTCCTAATAAAATGAGGAAATTGCATCGCAT
TGTCTGAGTAGGTGTCATTCTATTCTGGGGGGTGGGGTGGGGCAGGACAGCAAGGGGGAGGATTGGGAAG
ACAATAGCAGGCATGCTGGGGATGCGGTGGGCTCTATGGCTTCTGAGGCGGAAAGAACCAGCTGGGGCTC
TAGGGGGTATCCCC
[124 nt withheld, positions 2535-2658]
C
[91 nt withheld, positions 2660-2750]
A
[49 nt withheld, positions 2752-2800]
CCTTTGACGTTGGAGTCCACGTTCTTT
[37 nt withheld, positions 2828-2864]
ACCCTATCTCGGTCTATTCTTTTGATTTATAAGGGATTTTGCCGATTTCGGCCTATTGGTTAAAAAATGA
GCTGATTTAACAAAAATTTAACGCGAATTAATTCTGTGGAATGTGTGTCAGTTAGGGTGTGGAAAGTCCC
CAGGCTCCCCAGCAGGCAGAAGTATGCAAAGCATGCATCTCAATTAGTCAGCAACCAGGTGTGGAAAGTC
CCCAGGCTCCCCAGCAGGCAGAAGTATGCAAAGCATGCATCTCAATTAGTCAGCAACCATAGTCCCGCCC
CTAACTCCGCCCATCCCGCCCCTAACTCCGCCCAGTTCCGCCCATTCTCCGCCCCATGGCTGACTAATTT
TTTTTATTTATGCAGAGGCCGAGGCCGCCTCTGCCTCTGAGCTATTCCAGAAGTAGTGAGGAGGCTTTTT
TGGAGGCCTAGGCTTTTGCAAAAAGCTCCCGGGAGCTTGTATATCCATTTTCGGATCTGATCAAGAGACA
GGATGAGGATCGTTTCGCATGATTGAACAAGATGGATTGCACGCAGGTTCTCCGGCCGCTTGGGTGGAGA
GGCTATTCGGCTATGACTGGGCACAACAGACAATCGGCTGCTCTGATGCCGCCGTGTTCCGGCTGTCAGC
GCAGGGGCGCCCGGTTCTTTTTGTCAAGACCGACCTGTCCGGTGCCCTGAATGAACTGCAGGACGAGGCA
GCGCGGCTATCGTGGCTGGCCACGACGGGCGTTCCTTGCGCAGCTGTGCTCGACGTTGTCACTGAAGCGG
GAAGGGACTGGCTGCTATTGGGCGAAGTGCCGGGGCAGGATCTCCTGTCATCTCACCTTGCTCCTGCCGA
GAAAGTATCCATCATGGCTGATGCAATGCGGCGGCTGCATACGCTTGATCCGGCTACCTGCCCATTCGAC
CACCAAGCGAAACATCGCATCGAGCGAGCACGTACTCGGATGGAAGCCGGTCTTGTCGATCAGGATGATC
TGGACGAAGAGCATCAGGGGCTCGCGCCAGCCGAACTGTTCGCCAGGCTCAAGGCGCGCATGCCCGACGG
CGAGGATCTCGTCGTGACCCATGGCGATGCCTGCTTGCCGAATATCATGGTGGAAAATGGCCGCTTTTCT
GGATTCATCGACTGTGGCCGGCTGGGTGTGGCGGACCGCTATCAGGACATAGCGTTGGCTACCCGTGATA
TTGCTGAAGAGCTTGGCGGCGAATGGGCTGACCGCTTCCTCGTGCTTTACGGTATCGCCGCTCCCGATTC
GCAGCGCATCGCCTTCTATCGCCTTCTTGACGAGTTCTTCTGAGCGGGACTCTGGGGTTCGAAATGACCG
ACCAAGCGACGCCCAACCTGCCATCACGAGATTTCGATTCCACCGCCGCCTTCTATGAAAGGTTGGGCTT
CGGAATCGTTTTCCGGGACGCCGGCTGGATGATCCTCCAGCGCGGGGATCTCATGCTGGAGTTCTTCGCC
CACCCCAACTTGTTTATTGCAGCTTATAATGGTTACAAATAAAGCAATAGCATCACAAATTTCACAAATA
AAGCATTTTTTTCACTGCATTCTAGTTGTGGTTTGTCCAAACTCATCAATGTATCTTATCATGTCTGTAT
ACCGTCGACCTCTAGCTAGAGCTTGGCGTAATCATGGTCATAGCTGTTTCCTGTGTGAAATTGTTATCCG
CTCACAATTCCACACAACATACGAGCCGGAAGCATAAAGTGTAAAGCCTGGGGTGCCTAATGAGTGAGCT
AACTCACATTAATTGCGTTGCGCTCACTGCCCGCTTTCCAGTCGGGAAACCTGTCGTGCCAGCTGCATTA
ATGAATCGGCCAACGCGCGGGGAGAGGCGGTTTGCGTATTGGGCGCTCTTCCGCTTCCTCGCTCACTGAC
TCGCTGCGCTCGGTCGTTCGGCTGCGGCGAGCGGTATCAGCTCACTCAAAGGCGGTAATACGGTTATCCA
CAGAATCAGGGGATAACGCAGGAAAGAACATGTGAGCAAAAGGCCAGCAAAAGGCCAGGAACCGTAAAAA
GGCCGCGTTGCTGGCGTTTTTCCATAGGCTCCGCCCCCCTGACGAGCATCACAAAAATCGACGCTCAAGT
CAGAGGTGGCGAAACCCGACAGGACTATAAAGATACCAGGCGTTTCCCCCTGGAAGCTCCCTCGTGCGCT
CTCCTGTTCCGACCCTGCCGCTTACCGGATACCTGTCCGCCTTTCTCCCTTCGGGAAGCGTGGCGCTTTC
TCATAGCTCACGCTGTAGGTATCTCAGTTCGGTGTAGGTCGTTCGCTCCAAGCTGGGCTGTGTGCACGAA
CCCCCCGTTCAGCCCGACCGCTGCGCCTTATCCGGTAACTATCGTCTTGAGTCCAACCCGGTAAGACACG
ACTTATCGCCACTGGCAGCAGCCACTGGTAACAGGATTAGCAGAGCGAGGTATGTAGGCGGTGCTACAGA
GTTCTTGAAGTGGTGGCCTAACTACGGCTACACTAGAAGAACAGTATTTGGTATCTGCGCTCTGCTGAAG
CCAGTTACCTTCGGAAAAAGAGTTGGTAGCTCTTGATCCGGCAAACAAACCACCGCTGGTAGCGGTGGTT
TTTTTGTTTGCAAGCAGCAGATTACGCGCAGAAAAAAAGGATCTCAAGAAGATCCTTTGATCTTTTCTAC
GGGGTCTGACGCTCAGTGGAACGAAAACTCACGTTAAGGGATTTTGGTCATGAGATTATCAAAAAGGATC
TTCACCTAGATCCTTTTAAATTAAAAATGAAGTTTTAAATCAATCTAAAGTATATATGAGTAAACTTGGT
CTGACAGTTACCAATGCTTAATCAGTGAGGCACCTATCTCAGCGATCTGTCTATTTCGTTCATCCATAGT
TGCCTGACTCCCCGTCGTGTAGATAACTACGATACGGGAGGGCTTACCATCTGGCCCCAGTGCTGCAATG
ATACCGCGAGACCCACGCTCACCGGCTCCAGATTTATCAGCAATAAACCAGCCAGCCGGAAGGGCCGAGC
GCAGAAGTGGTCCTGCAACTTTATCCGCCTCCATCCAGTCTATTAATTGTTGCCGGGAAGCTAGAGTAAG
TAGTTCGCCAGTTAATAGTTTGCGCAACGTTGTTGCCATTGCTACAGGCATCGTGGTGTCACGCTCGTCG
TTTGGTATGGCTTCATTCAGCTCCGGTTCCCAACGATCAAGGCGAGTTACATGATCCCCCATGTTGTGCA
AAAAAGCGGTTAGCTCCTTCGGTCCTCCGATCGTTGTCAGAAGTAAGTTGGCCGCAGTGTTATCACTCAT
GGTTATGGCAGCACTGCATAATTCTCTTACTGTCATGCCATCCGTAAGATGCTTTTCTGTGACTGGTGAG
TACTCAACCAAGTCATTCTGAGAATAGTGTATGCGGCGACCGAGTTGCTCTTGCCCGGCGTCAATACGGG
ATAATACCGCGCCACATAGCAGAACTTTAAAAGTGCTCATCATTGGAAAACGTTCTTCGGGGCGAAAACT
CTCAAGGATCTTACCGCTGTTGAGATCCAGTTCGATGTAACCCACTCGTGCACCCAACTGATCTTCAGCA
TCTTTTACTTTCACCAGCGTTTCTGGGTGAGCAAAAACAGGAAGGCAAAATGCCGCAAAAAAGGGAATAA
GGGCGACACGGAAATGTTGAATACTCATACTCTTCCTTTTTCAATATTATTGAAGCATTTATCAGGGTTA
TTGTCTCATGAGCGGATACATATTTGAATGTATTTAGAAAAATAAACAAATAGGGGTTCCGCGCACATTT
CCCCGAAAAGTGCCACCTGACGTCGACGGATCGGGAGATCTCCCGATCCCCTATGGTGCACTCTCAGTAC
AATCTGCTCTGATGCCGCATAGTTAAGCCAGTATCTGCTCCCTGCTTGTGTGTTGGAGGTCGCTGAGTAG
TGCGCGAGCAAAATTTAAGCTACAACAAGGCAAGGCTTGACCGACAATTGCATGAAGAATCTGCTTAGGG
TTAGGCGTTTTGCGCTGCTTCGCGATGTACGGGCCAGATATACGCGTT
Features (pLannotate 1.2.2; 21 found; start..end, strand, type, name):
      1..380     +  enhancer       CMV enhancer: human cytomegalovirus immediate early enhancer
    381..584     +  promoter       CMV promoter: human cytomegalovirus (CMV) immediate early promoter
    580..613     +  LTR            5' LTR (truncated) (fragment): truncated 5' long terminal repeat (LTR) from HIV-1
    629..647     +  promoter       T7 promoter: promoter for bacteriophage T7 RNA polymerase
    685..2157    +  CDS            MDM2: MDM2_HUMAN - Experimental evidence at protein level: Swiss-Prot protein existence level 1. E3 ubiquitin-protein ligase that mediates ubiquitination of p53/TP53, leading to its degradation by the proteasome. Inhibits p53/TP53- and p73/TP73-mediated cell cycle arrest and apoptosis by binding its transcriptional activation domain. Also acts as a ubiquitin ligase E3 toward itself and ARRB1. Permits the nuclear export of p53/TP53. Promotes proteasome-dependent ubiquitin-independent degradation of retinoblastoma RB1 protein. Inhibits DAXX-mediated apoptosis by inducing its ubiquitination and degrada
   2221..2239    -  promoter       SP6 promoter: promoter for bacteriophage SP6 RNA polymerase
   2265..2489    +  polyA_signal   bGH poly(A) signal: bovine growth hormone polyadenylation signal
   2493..2514    +  promoter       SV40 promoter (fragment): SV40 enhancer and early promoter
   2535..2963    +  rep_origin     f1 ori (sequence partly withheld): f1 bacteriophage origin of replication; arrow indicates direction of (+) strand synthesis
   2977..3306    +  promoter       SV40 promoter: SV40 enhancer and early promoter
   3373..4164    +  CDS            neo: KKA2_KLEPN - Also known as kan, nptII. Experimental evidence at protein level: Swiss-Prot protein existence level 1. Resistance to kanamycin, neomycin, paromomycin, ribostamycin, butirosin and gentamicin B. From Klebsiella pneumoniae.
   4188..4346    +  CDS            ble (fragment): BLE_KLEPN - Experimental evidence at protein level: Swiss-Prot protein existence level 1. Binding protein with a strong affinity to the bleomycin family of antibiotics. Binds to CL990; an antimitotic-antibiotic compound. From Klebsiella pneumoniae.
   4341..4462    +  polyA_signal   SV40 poly(A) signal: SV40 polyadenylation signal
   4535..4551    -  protein_bind   lac operator: The lac repressor binds to the lac operator to inhibit transcription in E. coli. This inhibition can be relieved by adding lactose or isopropyl-β-D-thiogalactopyranoside (IPTG). lac repressor encoded by lacI
   4559..4589    -  promoter       lac promoter: promoter for the E. coli lac operon
   4604..4625    -  protein_bind   CAP binding site: CAP binding activates transcription in the presence of cAMP. E. coli catabolite activator protein
   4638..4730    -  CDS            lacI (fragment): lac repressor; lacI; The lac repressor binds to the lac operator to inhibit transcription in E. coli. This inhibition can be relieved by adding lactose or isopropyl-β-D-thiogalactopyranoside (IPTG).
   4913..5501    -  rep_origin     ori: high-copy-number ColE1/pMB1/pBR322/pUC origin of replication
   5672..6532    -  CDS            AmpR: β-lactamase; bla; confers resistance to ampicillin, carbenicillin, and related antibiotics
   6533..6637    -  promoter       AmpR promoter: bla
   6696..6748    -  misc_feature   bom (fragment): basis of mobility region from pBR322
