[The description below was written by a language model from this plasmid's Addgene catalogue record and pLannotate feature annotations shown in this document.]
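Description:
pcDNA3 MDM2 WT is a mammalian expression plasmid built on the Invitrogen pcDNA3 backbone and carrying wild-type human MDM2. The sequenced record is about 6.9 kb, consistent with a roughly 5.4 kb backbone plus an insert of about 1.5 kb. In bacteria it is maintained as a high-copy plasmid through a ColE1/pUC-type origin and selected with ampicillin via the β-lactamase gene. An f1 origin is also present, which allows single-stranded DNA production. For mammalian cells, a separate cassette places the neomycin phosphotransferase gene under the SV40 enhancer/early promoter with an SV40 polyadenylation signal, permitting G418 selection of stable transfectants.

The MDM2 coding sequence was cloned between BamHI and EcoRI sites, both retained. It sits downstream of the human cytomegalovirus immediate-early enhancer and promoter and upstream of the bovine growth hormone polyadenylation signal, giving strong constitutive expression in transfected mammalian cells. No epitope tag or reporter fusion is annotated. T7 and SP6 phage promoters flank the insert in opposite orientations and can be used for in vitro transcription or sequencing. Several short annotations (an HIV-1 LTR fragment, a ble fragment, lacI, lac promoter/operator and bom remnants) appear to be partial matches or backbone remnants rather than functional parts of the design.

MDM2 encodes the E3 ubiquitin ligase that ubiquitinates p53 and targets it for proteasomal degradation, while also inhibiting p53 transactivation. The associated publication concerns HER-2/neu signalling, Akt-mediated phosphorylation of MDM2 and p53 ubiquitination. This suggests use as the wild-type MDM2 overexpression construct in such studies, presumably as a reference for mutant versions.
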