Addgene plasmid #16233: pcDNA3 MDM2 WT
Depositing lab: Mien-Chie Hung. Depositing organization: University of Texas MD Anderson Cancer Center. Publication: HER-2/neu induces p53 ubiquitination via Akt-mediated MDM2 phosphorylation. Zhou BP, Liao Y, Xia W, Zou Y, Spohn B, Hung MC. Nat Cell Biol. 2001 Nov . 3(11):973-82. 10.1038/ncb1101-973 PubMed 11715018.
Backbone
  Vector backbone: pcDNA3
  Backbone manufacturer: Invitrogen
  Backbone size w/o insert (bp): 5400
  Vector type: Mammalian Expression
  Selectable markers: Neomycin (select with G418)
Growth in bacteria
  Bacterial resistance: Ampicillin, 100 μg/mL
  Growth temperature: 37°C
  Growth strain: DH5alpha
  Copy number: High Copy
Gene/Insert
  Gene/Insert name: MDM2
  Species: H. sapiens (human)
  Insert size (bp): 1500
  Entrez Gene: MDM2 (a.k.a. ACTFS, HDMX, LSKB, hdm2)
  Cloning method: Restriction Enzyme; 5′ cloning site BamHI (not destroyed); 3′ cloning site EcoRI (not destroyed)
  Sequencing primers: 5′ CMV-F; 3′ BGHrev
Terms and licenses: Academic/Nonprofit Terms; Industry Terms: Not Available to Industry
How to cite: pcDNA3 MDM2 WT was a gift from Mien-Chie Hung (Addgene plasmid # 16233 ; http://n2t.net/addgene:16233 ; RRID:Addgene_16233)
