>Addgene plasmid #16233 | pcDNA3 MDM2 WT | addgene partial sequence | sequence record 123155 | CMV-F 5'-CGCAAATGGGCGGTAGGCGTG-3'
ACTAGAGAACCCACTGCTTACTGGCTTATCGAAATTAATACGACTCACTATAGGGAGACCCAAGCTTGGT
ACCGAGCTCGGATCCGCCACCATGTGCAATACCAACATGTCTGTACCTACTGATGGTGCTGTAACCACCT
CACAGATTCCAGCTTCGGAACAAGAGACCCTGGTTAGACCAAAGCCATTGCTTTTGAAGTTATTAAAGTC
TGTTGGTGCACAAAAAGACACTTATACTATGAAAGAGGTTCTTTTTTATCTTGGCCAGTATATTATGACT
AAACGATTATATGATGAGAAGCAACAACATATTGTATATTGTTCAAATGATCTTCTAGGAGATTTGTTTG
GCGTGCCAAGCTTCTCTGTGAAAGAGCACAGGAAAATATATACCATGATCTACAGGAACTTGGTAGTAGT
CAATCAGCAGGAATCATCGGACTCAGGTACATCTGTGAGTGAGAACAGGTGTCACCTTGAAGGTGGGAGT
GATCAAAAGGACCTTGTACAAGAGCTTCAGGAAGAGAAACCTTCATCTTCACATTTGGTTTCTAGACCAT
CTACCTCATCTAGAAGGAGAGCAATTAGTGAGACAGAAGAAAATTCAGATGAATTATCTGGTGAACGACA
AAGAAAACGCCACAAATCTGATAGTATTTCCCTTTCCTTTGATGAAAGCCTGGCTCTGTGTGTAATAAGG
GAGATATGTTGTGAAAGAAGCAGTAGCAGTGAATCTACAGGGACGCCATCGAATCCGGATCTTGATGCTG
GTGTAAGTGAACATTCAGGTGATTGGTTGGATCAGGATTCAGTTTCAGATCAGTTTAGTGTAGAATTTGA
AGTTGAATCTCTCGACTCAGAAGATTATAGCCTTAGTGAAGAAGGACAAGAACTCTCA
